>Addgene plasmid #230367 | AiP13013 - pAAV-AiE0451m_3xC3-minBG-SYFP2-WPRE3-BGHpA (Alias: CN3013) | addgene full sequence | sequence record 461910 | Addgene NGS Result
CCTGCAGGCAGCTGCGCGCTCGCTCGCTCACTGAGGCCGCCCGGGCGTCGGGCGACCTTTGGTCGCCCGG
CCTCAGTGAGCGAGCGAGCGCGCAGAGAGGGAGTGGCCAACTCCATCACTAGGGGTTCCTGCGGCCGCAC
GCGTATTTGAATATAAATGAACTCAGATTTGCCAAAATGCGCTCCCCCTGTTGTCATGGACACAGATGCC
TGCCTTTCTGATTTGCATTTTGCTCTAATGGGTATAATGTGTTTCAGCTCCTCATTGGTGCTGGGATTGG
ATTTGAGAAACTCACCAGTCCATGAGTTCCCCCAAAATGTCAGCCAGTGGGAAACTTTTGTGTCTTTGAT
TCTGTTTCATTTGAATATAAATGAACTCAGATTTGCCAAAATGCGCTCCCCCTGTTGTCATGGACACAGA
TGCCTGCCTTTCTGATTTGCATTTTGCTCTAATGGGTATAATGTGTTTCAGCTCCTCATTGGTGCTGGGA
TTGGATTTGAGAAACTCACCAGTCCATGAGTTCCCCCAAAATGTCAGCCAGTGGGAAACTTTTGTGTCTT
TGATTCTGTTTCATTTGAATATAAATGAACTCAGATTTGCCAAAATGCGCTCCCCCTGTTGTCATGGACA
CAGATGCCTGCCTTTCTGATTTGCATTTTGCTCTAATGGGTATAATGTGTTTCAGCTCCTCATTGGTGCT
GGGATTGGATTTGAGAAACTCACCAGTCCATGAGTTCCCCCAAAATGTCAGCCAGTGGGAAACTTTTGTG
TCTTTGATTCTGTTTCGAGCTCGGGCTGGGCATAAAAGTCAGGGCAGAGCCATCTATTGCTTACATTTGC
TTCTGGGATCCAGATCTTTCGAAGCTAGCGCTACCGGTCGCCACCATGGTGAGCAAGGGCGAGGAGCTGT
TCACCGGGGTGGTGCCCATCCTGGTCGAGCTGGACGGCGACGTAAACGGCCACAAGTTCAGCGTGTCCGG
CGAGGGCGAGGGCGATGCCACCTACGGCAAGCTGACCCTGAAGCTGATCTGCACCACCGGCAAGCTGCCC
GTGCCCTGGCCCACCCTCGTGACCACCCTGGGCTACGGCGTGCAGTGCTTCGCCCGCTACCCCGACCACA
TGAAGCAGCACGACTTCTTCAAGTCCGCCATGCCCGAAGGCTACGTCCAGGAGCGCACCATCTTCTTCAA
GGACGACGGCAACTACAAGACCCGCGCCGAGGTGAAGTTCGAGGGCGACACCCTGGTGAACCGCATCGAG
CTGAAGGGCATCGACTTCAAGGAGGACGGCAACATCCTGGGGCACAAGCTGGAGTACAACTACAACAGCC
ACAACGTCTATATCACCGCCGACAAGCAGAAGAACGGCATCAAGGCCAACTTCAAGATCCGCCACAACAT
CGAGGACGGCGGCGTGCAGCTCGCCGACCACTACCAGCAGAACACCCCCATCGGCGACGGCCCCGTGCTG
CTGCCCGACAACCACTACCTGAGCTACCAGTCCAAGCTGAGCAAAGACCCCAACGAGAAGCGCGATCACA
TGGTCCTGCTGGAGTTCGTGACCGCCGCCGGGATCACTCTCGGCATGGACGAGCTGTACAAGTAAGTCGA
CGGCGCGCCGCGGCCGCGAATTCGATATCATAATCAACCTCTGGATTACAAAATTTGTGAAAGATTGACT
GGTATTCTTAACTATGTTGCTCCTTTTACGCTATGTGGATACGCTGCTTTAATGCCTTTGTATCATGCTA
TTGCTTCCCGTATGGCTTTCATTTTCTCCTCCTTGTATAAATCCTGGTTAGTTCTTGCCACGGCGGAACT
CATCGCCGCCTGCCTTGCCCGCTGCTGGACAGGGGCTCGGCTGTTGGGCACTGACAATTCCGTGGCTCGA
GAGATCTTCGACTGTGCCTTCTAGTTGCCAGCCATCTGTTGTTTGCCCCTCCCCCGTGCCTTCCTTGACC
CTGGAAGGTGCCACTCCCACTGTCCTTTCCTAATAAAATGAGGAAATTGCATCGCATTGTCTGAGTAGGT
GTCATTCTATTCTGGGGGGTGGGGTGGGGCAGGACAGCAAGGGGGAGGATTGGGAAGACAATAGCAGGCA
TGAGATCTCACGTGCGGACCGAGCGGCCGCAGGAACCCCTAGTGATGGAGTTGGCCACTCCCTCTCTGCG
CGCTCGCTCGCTCACTGAGGCCGGGCGACCAAAGGTCGCCCGACGCCCGGGCTTTGCCCGGGCGGCCTCA
GTGAGCGAGCGAGCGCGCAGCTGCCTGCAGGGGCGCCTGATGCGGTATTTTCTCCTTACGCATCTGTGCG
GTATTTCACACCGCATA
[95 nt withheld, positions 2328-2422]
T
[46 nt withheld, positions 2424-2469]
C
[141 nt withheld, positions 2471-2611]
CCTTTGACGTTGGAGTCCACGTTCTTT
[37 nt withheld, positions 2639-2675]
ACTCTATCTCGGGCTATTCTTTTGATTTATAAGGGATTTTGCCGATTTCGGTCTATTGGTTAAAAAATGA
GCTGATTTAACAAAAATTTAACGCGAATTTTAACAAAATATTAACGTTTACAATTTTATGGTGCACTCTC
AGTACAATCTGCTCTGATGCCGCATAGTTAAGCCAGCCCCGACACCCGCCAACACCCGCTGACGCGCCCT
GACGGGCTTGTCTGCTCCCGGCATCCGCTTACAGACAAGCTGTGACCGTCTCCGGGAGCTGCATGTGTCA
GAGGTTTTCACCGTCATCACCGAAACGCGCGAGACGAAAGGGCCTCGTGATACGCCTATTTTTATAGGTT
AATGTCATGATAATAATGGTTTCTTAGACGTCAGGTGGCACTTTTCGGGGAAATGTGCGCGGAACCCCTA
TTTGTTTATTTTTCTAAATACATTCAAATATGTATCCGCTCATGAGACAATAACCCTGATAAATGCTTCA
ATAATATTGAAAAAGGAAGAGTATGAGTATTCAACATTTCCGTGTCGCCCTTATTCCCTTTTTTGCGGCA
TTTTGCCTTCCTGTTTTTGCTCACCCAGAAACGCTGGTGAAAGTAAAAGATGCTGAAGATCAGTTGGGTG
CACGAGTGGGTTACATCGAACTGGATCTCAACAGCGGTAAGATCCTTGAGAGTTTTCGCCCCGAAGAACG
TTTTCCAATGATGAGCACTTTTAAAGTTCTGCTATGTGGCGCGGTATTATCCCGTATTGACGCCGGGCAA
GAGCAACTCGGTCGCCGCATACACTATTCTCAGAATGACTTGGTTGAGTACTCACCAGTCACAGAAAAGC
ATCTTACGGATGGCATGACAGTAAGAGAATTATGCAGTGCTGCCATAACCATGAGTGATAACACTGCGGC
CAACTTACTTCTGACAACGATCGGAGGACCGAAGGAGCTAACCGCTTTTTTGCACAACATGGGGGATCAT
GTAACTCGCCTTGATCGTTGGGAACCGGAGCTGAATGAAGCCATACCAAACGACGAGCGTGACACCACGA
TGCCTGTAGCAATGGCAACAACGTTGCGCAAACTATTAACTGGCGAACTACTTACTCTAGCTTCCCGGCA
ACAATTAATAGACTGGATGGAGGCGGATAAAGTTGCAGGACCACTTCTGCGCTCGGCCCTTCCGGCTGGC
TGGTTTATTGCTGATAAATCTGGAGCCGGTGAGCGTGGGTCTCGCGGTATCATTGCAGCACTGGGGCCAG
ATGGTAAGCCCTCCCGTATCGTAGTTATCTACACGACGGGGAGTCAGGCAACTATGGATGAACGAAATAG
ACAGATCGCTGAGATAGGTGCCTCACTGATTAAGCATTGGTAACTGTCAGACCAAGTTTACTCATATATA
CTTTAGATTGATTTAAAACTTCATTTTTAATTTAAAAGGATCTAGGTGAAGATCCTTTTTGATAATCTCA
TGACCAAAATCCCTTAACGTGAGTTTTCGTTCCACTGAGCGTCAGACCCCGTAGAAAAGATCAAAGGATC
TTCTTGAGATCCTTTTTTTCTGCGCGTAATCTGCTGCTTGCAAACAAAAAAACCACCGCTACCAGCGGTG
GTTTGTTTGCCGGATCAAGAGCTACCAACTCTTTTTCCGAAGGTAACTGGCTTCAGCAGAGCGCAGATAC
CAAATACTGTTCTTCTAGTGTAGCCGTAGTTAGGCCACCACTTCAAGAACTCTGTAGCACCGCCTACATA
CCTCGCTCTGCTAATCCTGTTACCAGTGGCTGCTGCCAGTGGCGATAAGTCGTGTCTTACCGGGTTGGAC
TCAAGACGATAGTTACCGGATAAGGCGCAGCGGTCGGGCTGAACGGGGGGTTCGTGCACACAGCCCAGCT
TGGAGCGAACGACCTACACCGAACTGAGATACCTACAGCGTGAGCTATGAGAAAGCGCCACGCTTCCCGA
AGGGAGAAAGGCGGACAGGTATCCGGTAAGCGGCAGGGTCGGAACAGGAGAGCGCACGAGGGAGCTTCCA
GGGGGAAACGCCTGGTATCTTTATAGTCCTGTCGGGTTTCGCCACCTCTGACTTGAGCGTCGATTTTTGT
GATGCTCGTCAGGGGGGCGGAGCCTATGGAAAAACGCCAGCAACGCGGCCTTTTTACGGTTCCTGGCCTT
TTGCTGGCCTTTTGCTCACATGT
Features (pLannotate 1.2.2; 14 found; start..end, strand, type, name):
     12..39      +  repeat_region  AAV2 ITR (fragment): inverted terminal repeat of adeno-associated virus serotype 2 inverted
     68..95      +  repeat_region  AAV2 ITR (fragment): inverted terminal repeat of adeno-associated virus serotype 2 inverted
    886..1602    +  CDS            SYFP2: SYFP2 is a basic (constitutively fluorescent) yellow fluorescent protein published in 2006, derived from Aequorea victoria. It is reported to be a very rapidly-maturing monomer with moderate acid sensitivity.
   1642..1799    +  misc_feature   WPRE (fragment): woodchuck hepatitis virus posttranscriptional regulatory element
   1805..1885    +  misc_feature   WPRE (fragment): woodchuck hepatitis virus posttranscriptional regulatory element
   1902..2013    +  polyA_signal   bGH poly(A) signal: bovine growth hormone polyadenylation signal
   2131..2271    +  repeat_region  AAV2 ITR: inverted terminal repeat of adeno-associated virus serotype 2 inverted
   2276..2327    -  misc_feature   bom (fragment): basis of mobility region from pBR322
   2346..2801    +  rep_origin     f1 ori (sequence partly withheld): f1 bacteriophage origin of replication; arrow indicates direction of (+) strand synthesis
   2802..2851    -  misc_feature   bom (fragment): basis of mobility region from pBR322
   2953..2988    -  CDS            rop (fragment): Rop protein, which maintains plasmids at low copy number; rop
   3083..3187    +  promoter       AmpR promoter: bla
   3188..4048    +  CDS            AmpR: β-lactamase; bla; confers resistance to ampicillin, carbenicillin, and related antibiotics
   4219..4807    +  rep_origin     ori: high-copy-number ColE1/pMB1/pBR322/pUC origin of replication
