[The description below was written by a language model from this plasmid's Addgene catalogue record and pLannotate feature annotations shown in this document.]
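Description:
AiP13013 - pAAV-AiE0451m_3xC3-minBG-SYFP2-WPRE3-BGHpA (alias CN3013) is an AAV transfer plasmid built on a pAAV2 backbone, about 4.9 kb in the sequenced record. It is intended for packaging a reporter genome into recombinant adeno-associated virus for delivery to brain tissue. It is propagated in E. coli through a high-copy ColE1/pUC-type origin and selected with ampicillin via the bla gene and its own promoter. An f1 phage origin and small remnants of pBR322 bom and rop sequences are also present in the backbone. The recombination-deficient growth strain listed is consistent with the need to keep the repeat-rich ITRs intact.

The payload lies between AAV2 inverted terminal repeats, which provide the cis signals for genome replication and encapsidation. The right ITR is annotated in full, while the left one is detected only as short fragments. According to the name and catalogue fields, the enhancer AiE0451m_3xC3 sits upstream of a minimal beta-globin promoter (minBG). The "3xC3" suffix suggests a triplicated core element, though the record does not explain it. Neither the enhancer nor the promoter is annotated in the feature table, but both presumably occupy the unannotated stretch preceding the coding sequence. A minimal promoter has little activity alone, so expression depends on the cell-type specificity of the enhancer. The driven gene is SYFP2, a fast-maturing monomeric yellow fluorescent protein. It is followed by WPRE3, a shortened woodchuck posttranscriptional element (seen as two WPRE fragments) that boosts transcript expression, and by the bovine growth hormone polyadenylation signal.

The construct serves as an enhancer-AAV reporter for labelling specific populations of brain cells. The record does not state which cell population this enhancer targets.
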