Addgene plasmid #230367: AiP13013 - pAAV-AiE0451m_3xC3-minBG-SYFP2-WPRE3-BGHpA (Alias: CN3013)
Purpose: AiE0451m_3xC3 is an enhancer sequence, designed to drive AAV-mediated transgene expression in specific populations of brain cells
Depositing lab: Allen Institute for Brain Science & Jonathan Ting. Depositing organization: Allen Institute. Publication: A suite of enhancer AAVs and transgenic mouse lines for genetic access to cortical cell types. Ben-Simon Y, Hooper M, Narayan S, Daigle TL, Dwivedi D, Way SW, Oster A, Stafford DA, Mich JK, Taormina MJ, Martinez RA, Opitz-Araya X, Roth JR, Alexander JR, Allen S, Amster A, Arbuckle J, Ayala A, Baker PM, Bakken TE, Barcelli T, Barta S, Bendrick J, Bertagnolli D, Bielstein C, Bishwakarma P, Bowlus J, Boyer G, Brouner K, Casian B, Casper T, Chakka AB, Chakrabarty R, Chance RK, Chavan S, Clark M, Colbert K, Collman F, Daniel S, Departee M, DiValentin P, Donadio N, Dotson N, Egdorf T, Fliss T, Gabitto M, Garcia J, Gary A, Gasperini M, Gloe J, Goldy J, Gore BB, Graybuck L, Greisman N, Haeseleer F, Halterman C, Haradon Z, Hastings SD, Helback O, Ho W, Hockemeyer D, Huang C, Huff S, Hunker A, Johansen N, Jones D, Juneau Z, Kalmbach B, Kannan M, Khem S, Kussick E, Kutsal R, Larsen R, Lee C, Lee AY, Leibly M, Lenz GH, Li S, Liang E, Lusk N, Madigan Z, Malloy J, Malone J, McCue R, Melchor J, Mollenkopf T, Moosman S, Morin E, Newman D, Ng L, Ngo K, Omstead V, Otto S, Oyama A, Pena N, Pham T, Phillips E, Pom CA, Potekhina L, Ransford S, Ray PL, Rette D, Reynoldson C, Rimorin C, Rocha D, Ruiz A, Sanchez REA, Sawyer L, Sedeno-Cortes A, Sevigny JP, Shapovalova N, Shepard N, Shulga L, Sigler AR, Siverts L, Soliman S, Somasundaram S, Staats B, Stewart K, Szelenyi E, Tieu M, Trader C, Tran A, van Velthoven CTJ, Walker M, Wang Y, Weed N, Wirthlin M, Wood T, Wynalda B, Yao Z, Zhou T, Ariza J, Dee N, Reding M, Ronellenfitch K, Mufti S, Sunkin SM, Smith KA, Esposito L, Waters J, Thyagarajan B, Yao S, Lein ES, Zeng H, Levi BP, Ngai J, Ting JT, Tasic B. Cell. 2025 May 16:S0092-8674(25)00513-6. doi: 10.1016/j.cell.2025.05.002. PubMed 40403729.
Backbone
  Vector backbone: pAAV2
  Vector type: AAV
Growth in bacteria
  Bacterial resistance: Ampicillin, 100 μg/mL
  Growth temperature: 37°C
  Growth strain: NEB Stable
  Copy number: High Copy
Gene/Insert
  Gene/Insert name: SYFP2
  Species: Synthetic
  Promoter: minBG
  Cloning method: Gibson Cloning
Terms and licenses: Academic/Nonprofit Terms; Industry Terms: Not Available to Industry
How to cite: AiP13013 - pAAV-AiE0451m_3xC3-minBG-SYFP2-WPRE3-BGHpA (Alias: CN3013) was a gift from Allen Institute for Brain Science & Jonathan Ting (Addgene plasmid # 230367 ; http://n2t.net/addgene:230367 ; RRID:Addgene_230367)
